Addgene plasmid #32235: pML597
Purpose: Expresses M. tuberculosis codon-optimized flpe gene
Depositing lab: Michael Niederweis. Depositing organization: University of Alabama at Birmingham. Publication: Functional expression of the Flp recombinase in Mycobacterium bovis BCG. Song H, Niederweis M. Gene. 2007 Sep 15;399(2):112-9. Epub 2007 May 21. 10.1016/j.gene.2007.05.005 PubMed 17590537.
Backbone
  Vector backbone: pMN234
  Vector type: Bacterial Expression
Growth in bacteria
  Bacterial resistance: Kanamycin, 50 μg/mL
  Growth temperature: 37°C
  Growth strain: DH5alpha
  Copy number: High Copy
Gene/Insert
  Gene/Insert name: mflpe
  Mutation: M.tuberculosis codon optimized flpe gene
  Cloning method: Restriction Enzyme; 5′ cloning site Bam HI (not destroyed); 3′ cloning site Hind III (not destroyed)
  Sequencing primers: 5′ imyc_seq
Terms and licenses: Academic/Nonprofit Terms; Industry Terms: Not Available to Industry
Depositor comments: This contains a codon optimized flpe gene encoding an enhanced Flp recombinase for efficient excision of FRT-flanked inserts in mycobacteria.
How to cite: pML597 was a gift from Michael Niederweis (Addgene plasmid # 32235 ; http://n2t.net/addgene:32235 ; RRID:Addgene_32235)
