[The description below was written by a language model from this plasmid's Addgene catalogue record and pLannotate feature annotations shown in this document.]
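Description:
pML597 is a 7,968 bp bacterial expression plasmid built on the pMN234 backbone that carries mflpe, a version of the flpe gene recoded to Mycobacterium tuberculosis codon usage. The gene encodes an enhanced variant of the yeast 2-micron Flp site-specific recombinase, and the depositor describes it as intended for efficient excision of FRT-flanked inserts in mycobacteria. The insert was cloned between BamHI and HindIII sites, both retained, and it appears in the feature table as a reverse-strand FLP coding sequence next to a fragment of a pBluescript-type multiple cloning site. The promoter driving mflpe is not annotated or stated in the record, although the listed sequencing primer name hints at an imyc-type mycobacterial promoter upstream.

For propagation in E. coli the plasmid has a ColE1/pMB1-family origin together with the pBR322 bom region and a rop gene. The catalogue lists it as high copy despite the presence of rop. Selection is by kanamycin through the Tn5-derived neo (nptII) gene, which is preceded by a remnant of the Tn5 transposase coding sequence, and an rrnB T2 terminator is also present. A mycobacterial rpsL gene encoding ribosomal protein S12 is annotated downstream of neo. Wild-type rpsL is commonly used as a counterselectable marker in streptomycin-resistant hosts, which would allow the plasmid to be removed once recombination is complete, though the record does not state this role. Roughly 2.7 kb between rpsL and the cloning site is unannotated, so any mycobacterial replication origin there is not identified. The typical application is unmarking FRT-flanked resistance cassettes after gene deletion in mycobacteria such as M. bovis BCG.
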