Features (pLannotate 1.2.2; 10 found; start..end, strand, type, name):
    153..180     -  terminator     rrnB T2 terminator: transcription terminator T2 from the E. coli rrnB gene
    309..897     +  rep_origin     ori: high-copy-number ColE1/pMB1/pBR322/pUC origin of replication
   1083..1223    -  misc_feature   bom: basis of mobility region from pBR322
   1325..1516    -  CDS            rop: Rop protein, which maintains plasmids at low copy number; rop
   1533..1913    +  CDS            YPB1_ECOLX: Protein predicted: Swiss-Prot protein existence level 4. From Escherichia coli.
   2050..2331    +  CDS            tnpA (fragment): TN5P_ECOLX - Also known as tnp. Experimental evidence at protein level: Swiss-Prot protein existence level 1. Mediates transposition of transposon Tn5 by a 'cut and paste' mechanism. First, the monomeric transposase binds the 19 bp inverted DNA repeats flanking the transposon. Then, dimerization of the DNA- bound transposase creates a synaptic DNA complex. After nicking of the first DNA strand, excision of the transposon proceeds through a series of intermediates. The transposase then mediates the insertion of the transposon at a new site by strand transfer. The activity of the wild- type tran
   2363..3154    +  CDS            neo: KKA2_KLEPN - Also known as kan, nptII. Experimental evidence at protein level: Swiss-Prot protein existence level 1. Resistance to kanamycin, neomycin, paromomycin, ribostamycin, butirosin and gentamicin B. From Klebsiella pneumoniae.
   3436..3807    +  CDS            rpsL: RS12_MYCBO - Experimental evidence at protein level: Swiss-Prot protein existence level 1. Interacts with and stabilizes bases of the 16S rRNA that are involved in tRNA selection in the A site and with the mRNA backbone. Located at the interface of the 30S and 50S subunits, it traverses the body of the 30S subunit contacting proteins on the other side and probably holding the rRNA structure together. The combined cluster of proteins S8, S12 and S17 appears to hold together the shoulder and platform of the 30S subunit (By similarity). From Mycobacterium bovis (strain ATCC BAA-935 / AF2122/97).
   6583..6615    -  misc_feature   MCS (fragment): pBluescript multiple cloning site
   6674..7942    -  CDS            FLP1: FLP_YEAST - Experimental evidence at protein level: Swiss-Prot protein existence level 1. Part of the plasmid amplification system, which corrects any decrease in copy number caused by a rare missegregation event. Catalyzes the recombination between the large inverted repetitions of the 2-micron plasmid during plasmid replication. This recombination event changes the direction of one of the two replication forks in the bidirectionally replicating molecule, effectively resulting in multiple rounds of replication from a single initiation event. Binds specifically to the FLP recognition target (F
>Addgene plasmid #32235 | pML597 | depositor full sequence | sequence record 36551 | pML597 sequence 7968 bps
GATCCGTGGCANGAGGGTCGCCTGCGTCGGCAACTCGCCCAGGCTACACGAGAGCCCTCGACTGCGAAAA
TGCCGACCAGGCACCACCGCACTCCAGGCTTAACCCGGTGCGACGATCCAATATTTCTAGAGTTTAAACA
GTATTAAACGCAAAAAGGCCATCCGTCAGGATGGCCTTCTGCTTAGCTAATCAACTAGAAAAGGATCTAG
GTGAAGATCCTTTTTGATAATCTCATGACCAAAATCCCTTAACGTGAGTTTTCGTTCCACTGAGCGTCAG
ACCCCGTAGAAAAGATCAAAGGATCTTCTTGAGATCCTTTTTTTCTGCGCGTAATCTGCTGCTTGCAAAC
AAAAAAACCACCGCTACCAGCGGTGGTTTGTTTGCCGGATCAAGAGCTACCAACTCTTTTTCCGAAGGTA
ACTGGCTTCAGCAGAGCGCAGATACCAAATACTGTCCTTCTAGTGTAGCCGTAGTTAGGCCACCACTTCA
AGAACTCTGTAGCACCGCCTACATACCTCGCTCTGCTAATCCTGTTACCAGTGGCTGCTGCCAGTGGCGA
TAAGTCGTGTCTTACCGGGTTGGACTCAAGACGATAGTTACCGGATAAGGCGCAGCGGTCGGGCTGAACG
GGGGGTTCGTGCACACAGCCCAGCTTGGAGCGAACGACCTACACCGAACTGAGATACCTACAGCGTGAGC
TATGAGAAAGCGCCACGCTTCCCGAAGGGAGAAAGGCGGACAGGTATCCGGTAAGCGGCAGGGTCGGAAC
AGGAGAGCGCACGAGGGAGCTTCCAGGGGGAAACGCCTGGTATCTTTATAGTCCTGTCGGGTTTCGCCAC
CTCTGACTTGAGCGTCGATTTTTGTGATGCTCGTCAGGGGGGCGGAGCCTATGGAAAAACGCCAGCAACG
CGGCCTTTTTACGGTTCCTGGCCTTTTGCTGGCCTTTTGCTCACATGTTCTTTCCTGCGTTATCCCCTGA
TTCTGTGGATAACCGTATTACCGCCTTTGAGTGAGCTGATACCGCTCGCCGCAGCCGAACGACCGAGCGC
AGCGAGTCAGTGAGCGAGGAAGCGGAAGAGCGCCTGATGCGGTATTTTCTCCTTACGCATCTGTGCGGTA
TTTCACACCGCATATGGTGCACTCTCAGTACAATCTGCTCTGATGCCGCATAGTTAAGCCAGTATACACT
CCGCTATCGCTACGTGACTGGGTCATGGCTGCGCCCCGACACCCGCCAACACCCGCTGACGCGCCCTGAC
GGGCTTGTCTGCTCCCGGCATCCGCTTACAGACAAGCTGTGACCGTCTCCGGGAGCTGCATGTGTCAGAG
GTTTTCACCGTCATCACCGAAACGCGCGAGGCAGCTGCGGTAAAGCTCATCAGCGTGGTCGTGAAGCGAT
TCACAGATGTCTGCCTGTTCATCCGCGTCCAGCTCGTTGAGTTTCTCCAGAAGCGTTAATGTCTGGCTTC
TGATAAAGCGGGCCATGTTAAGGGCGGTTTTTTCCTGTTTGGTCACTGATGCCTCCGTGTAAGGGGGATT
TCTGTTCATGGGGGTAATGATACCGATGAAACGAGAGAGGATGCTCACGATACGGGTTACTGATGATGAA
CATGCCCGGTTACTGGAACGTTGTGAGGGTAAACAACTGGCGGTATGGATGCGGCGGGACCAGAGAAAAA
TCACTCAGGGTCAATGCCAGCGCTTCGTTAATACAGATGTAGGTGTTCCACAGGGTAGCCAGCAGCATCC
TGCGATGCAGATCCGGAACATAATGGTGCAGGGCGCTGACTTCCGCGTTTCCAGACTTTACGAAACACGG
AAACCGAAGACCATTCATGTTGTTGCTCAGGTCGCAGACGTTTTGCAGCAGCAGTCGCTTCACGTTCGCT
CGCGTATCGGTGATTCATTCTGCTAACCAGTAAGGCAACCCCGCCAGCCTAGCCGGGTCCTCAACGACAG
GAGCACGATCATGCGCACCCGTGGCCAGGACCCAACGCTGCCCGACGACTTCACGCTGCCGCAAGCACTC
AGGGCGCAAGGGCTGCTAAAAGGAAGCGGAACACGTAGAAAGCCAGTCCGCAGAAACGGTGCTGACCCCG
GATGAATGTCAGCTACTGGGCTATCTGGACAAGGGAAAACGCAAGCGCAAAGAGAAAGCAGGTAGCTTGC
AGTGGGCTTACATGGCGATAGCTAGACTGGGCGGTTTTATGGACAGCAAGCGAACCGGAATTGCCAGCTG
GGGCGCCCTCTGGTAAGGTTGGGAAGCCCTGCAAAGTAAACTGGATGGCTTTCTTGCCGCCAAGGATCTG
ATGGCGCAGGGGATCAAGATCTGATCAAGAGACAGGATGAGGATCGTTTCGCATGATTGAACAAGATGGA
TTGCACGCAGGTTCTCCGGCCGCTTGGGTGGAGAGGCTATTCGGCTATGACTGGGCACAACAGACAATCG
GCTGCTCTGATGCCGCCGTGTTCCGGCTGTCAGCGCAGGGGCGCCCGGTTCTTTTTGTCAAGACCGACCT
GTCCGGTGCCCTGAATGAACTGCAGGACGAGGCAGCGCGGCTATCGTGGCTGGCCACGACGGGCGTTCCT
TGCGCAGCTGTGCTCGACGTTGTCACTGAAGCGGGAAGGGACTGGCTGCTATTGGGCGAAGTGCCGGGGC
AGGATCTCCTGTCATCTCACCTTGCTCCTGCCGAGAAAGTATCCATCATGGCTGATGCAATGCGGCGGCT
GCATACGCTTGATCCGGCTACCTGCCCATTCGACCACCAAGCGAAACATCGCATCGAGCGAGCACGTACT
CGGATGGAAGCCGGTCTTGTCGATCAGGATGATCTGGACGAAGAGCATCAGGGGCTCGCGCCAGCCGAAC
TGTTCGCCAGGCTCAAGGCGCGCATGCCCGACGGCGAGGATCTCGTCGTGACCCATGGCGATGCCTGCTT
GCCGAATATCATGGTGGAAAATGGCCGCTTTTCTGGATTCATCGACTGTGGCCGGCTGGGTGTGGCGGAC
CGCTATCAGGACATAGCGTTGGCTACCCGTGATATTGCTGAAGAGCTTGGCGGCGAATGGGCTGACCGCT
TCCTCGTGCTTTACGGTATCGCCGCTCCCGATTCGCAGCGCATCGCCTTCTATCGCCTTCTTGACGAGTT
CTTCTGAGCGGGACTCTGGGTACCGCGTCAACGTAGCGCCCTGCTTCGGCCGCAACGCCCGCTTTGACCT
GCCAGACTGGCGGCGGGTATTGTGGTTGCTCGTGCCTGGCGGCTTACGCTTGATGTAGGGGCGTTTGATG
CCGGGCCAATTCGCATGTCCGCGATGCCTCGGATGAGACGAATCGAGTTTGAGGCAAGCTATGCGACACA
CCCGGCCGCGGGTAACCGTGGCGGGGCATGGCCGACAAACAGAACGTGAAAGCGCCCAAGATAGAAAGCC
GGTAGATGCCAACCATCCAGCAGCTGGTCCGCAAGGGTCGTCGGGACAAGATCAGTAAGGTCAAGACCGC
GGCTCTGAAGGGCAGCCCGCAGCGTCGTGGTGTATGCACCCGCGTGTACACCACCACTCCGAAGAAGCCG
AACTCGGCGCTTCGGAAGGTTGCCCGCGTGAAGTTGACGAGTCAGGTCGAGGTCACGGCGTACATTCCCG
GCGAGGGCCACAACCTGCAGGAGGACTCGATGGTGCTGGTGCGCGGCGGCCGGGTGAAGGACCTGCCTGG
TGTGCGCTACAAGATCATCCGCGGTTCGCTGGATACGCAGGGTGTCAAGAACCGCAAACAGGCACGCAGC
CGTTACGGCGCTAAGAAGGAGAAGGGCTGATGCNACGCAAGGGATCTAGCCCGCCTAATGAGCGGGCTTT
TTTTTAGATCCCCCCCGACGGCGGTGCGGGCCCGGCGGCGGACGCTCAGCAGCGGCGGGCGTGAAAGGCC
CTGGCATCCTCGATCATCTCCTCCAGGGTGGTCGGCCGAGCTTCCATCCCAGCTCGGCAAGGATCAACGA
GGACAGTCGCACGACGAAGTTCTTCTGGATCGCGCCCGTGCTGGAAGCACTCAACCTCGAAGCGTGTGGT
TGCGGAGCCATCTAGCAACCACACGAAACATGCGCAACGAACCGCGCAACGAACAACGCCTAGAACTGGC
CCTAGATGAGCTGACTCGTATCGTTGGTAAACCTAGTTTGACCAGCATGTTTTAACTACGTTCGGTGAGC
TGTCAACGGGGCCTGTAACGGCACAACGAACCGTGCAACGAGAGTGGCCACGGATGCCACCACAGGCACT
ACAACGGAGTTCGCCACGTACATCACCACAACCACCGATTCTGGCGGTGAGCTCCCCGATATTCAGCGGA
AATGGCTTGGTATCGACCAAGATTCGTAGAACCCCGTCTCGTCTGGCTGGTATTCAAAACGGGCGCAACG
AAACACGCAACGAGACAGGCATGGCCCAAACCAGAAAACTAGCGTCTACCAGGACTTTTACCTGTCCGAC
CCGTTGCAACGGAACCCCCCACGGAACCCCCGCGACACCCGCTCCCCAATTGCGTTAGAACAGCGGTGGA
TTGTCGGCTTCGTTGTGGGCCTTTTGAGCCGCTTCCTGTTCTGCCGCACGCTCTTTCCTCGCCCGATAGC
CGAGTCGCTTAACGGTGTCCAGATGCAGCCCGAAATGTTTGGCCGTTTGCGGCCAAGAGTGGCCCTCGTC
GTCGTGATAGGCGCGGATGCGTTCGCGGCGTGCAGCCTGCTCGGCGAGCCACTCGCTGCGTTCCTGCGCC
ACGAGCCGGACGACGTGGCGTTCGGATAGTCCGGTGATTCGAGCGCCTTCGGCGGCGGTCACGCGCCGCT
TTTTGCGGACAGTCGGCTGCCGGTTGTAGCCGTCGCTGTAGCCGTCGCTGTAGCCGTCGCTCATAGCAAT
GCCTCCATGGCTGACGCGGACTTTGCGCGCCGCGCAACTGTGCTCGCCGCCGTGCGCGCTGCTGCGCCCT
TCCGCGAGATGGCCGACTGGCGCGCACTGAGTGTGGCCTCGTAGACCACGATCCCGTCCGCCCAAATGCG
CGACTTGGTTGTGATCCAACGCCAAATGCTGTTGGCGATGGCGCGGACCTCGCTGTCCGGTAGCGGTCCG
GGACACACGTCGTTGCACGGGAATTCGGCGTTTCGCGCGTGGCACTCGGCATAGATCGCGCGGCCGAGTC
CGTCCACGTTCCGGGTCGGCAGGTAGATCCGCATGAGGGCGGGACGATAGGCCCACAACCTGACGGAATC
GAACAGTGCGCAATTCCGCCCTAGCGGCGTCGGAGCCGCTTTGTACGTGGTCTGCTGACGCCAGCGCGGC
GGTGGCATGTTCGCGCCGAGCTCGGCCTCGATGTGGCTGAGTGTGTAGAGATCTGAGTGGAGCCATTCCG
TTTCCCAGGCGATGTGGCCGGGGTTTTTGGTCATGAGGCCTGAGTAACTGCGGTCGCCGTCGACGGCGCG
CCGAAGGCCTTCGGCGCACGCCGCCATGTATGCGAGCGGCTTACGCCGCGCGTATTCGGTGCGTGGAACA
GGGGCGTTGAGTGCCCACACTGCGTGTGCGTGGCCGTTGGCGCGATTGCCCACGATCGCGTTGGGCAGCG
GATGGGACCCCCGGGCGCTGAGCGCTCGGAGCGCTGCGTCTGGATGGTCTACGTCCACGACCAGCAGGTT
TGCCAGCGCTGTTGGGTTCGCCTCGATGTACCGGCGGCCTAGGGCCGACGCGCGGCTTTGGCGGTAGATC
CCCTCGAGCAGATCGTCGCTTGCCAGCGGCCAGTACGGCAGCCAGAGCTGCTCAAATTCGTCGGCGACGT
GGCTCACGCTTGGTAGTAGACCACGATTAATCACCGGTGTATGGTCCGACACGAGCTCCAAGTCAGATAT
TTCGCTGAGGGGCCACCCCACAACTGCACACTCCCCCGCTCTCCCGTCGAGCCCTGGTGGTGGAACACCA
GCGACAGCCGAGCACCCCCAACCACCTGTACCAACCAGGAGGAACACATGCGTCGTTTCGAGGACGTTTC
CGGGCCGCTGAGAGCCGCTGTGGCGGCCGTACACGCCGCCTTAGACCCGTTAGACCCCCTGCCGCCTGAA
TGCGCGGGTACGAGCCACACAGCGCCCGAACTTACGGAGCTGGTGGGCTCACCTGGCTTTATGGCGTACG
AATCGGCTGTGTGCGACCTGTTGGGCGAGGTGAGGTACGCGCTACTCACGCTGGCAAGGGCGACACAGCC
GCCCCACCGAGCCCGCACGGCCGCGCGCGGTGTCAACAACCGGGTGAGTCGTGCACACCAGCAGGTGTTC
GAGGCTTGGCTCGAAGTGCAGGACATCGTGGCGAACGCCGCCCGATGAGCCGCGCCTTACGCTGGCTGCC
AGCCGTTCGCGGGCTGGTTGGTGCAGCGCGTCGAGCGGTTAGAGGCCCTGCGGTGTTCCACCACCGCAGG
CCTCGCCCTTTTTAAGGCTGAATTTGCTTGTCTCCGAATCCAACTGGCTTGTCCAAGGGTGTATCTACGC
TTAATCCAAAGTTCAAACGAGGGGATTACACATGACCAACTTCGATAACGTTCTCGGCTCGATGATCCCC
GGCGGGCCCCCCCTCGAGGTCGACGGTATCGATAAAATAAAAAAGGGGACCTCTAGGGTCCCCAATTAAT
TAGCTAAAGCTTATTTAAATTCAGATGCGGCGGTTGATGTACGACGACAGGTAGTCCAGCACCTCCTGCG
AGATGATGCCGTTCCAGGCCGGGTAGCGGATCGAGCCCTCGGCCGAGCCCTTCAGCTGCTCGATGTGCTG
CCACTCCTCGATCGGGTTGGTCTCGTCCTTCAGGGCGATCATCTCCTTCGAGATCGGGTCGTAGGCGTAG
TAGCGCGACACCAGGGCGAAGTAGTGGTCCGGGATGGCGGTGATCTGGTGGGTGTAGGTCGTCCGGGCCA
CGGCCGAGGCGCGCTTGTCCGACCAGTTGCCCACCACGTTGGTCAGCTCGGTCAGGCCCTTCATCGACAG
GAACGAGGTCATCAGGTGGCGGCCGATGTGCGACTTCGGGCCGTTCTTGATGGCGAAGATCGGGTACGGG
GCGTTCTTCTTCAGGGCCTTGTTGTACGAGCGCACCAGGTTGTCCTTCAGCAGCTGGTACTCCTGCTTGT
TCGACGACGAGTTGCCGGTGCGGTTCACGCGCTTCAGCACCGGCTCCGAGTTCCGCAGGAACTCGTCCAG
GTACACCAGCGGGTCGATGCGGCCGCGCGCCGAGAAGAAGTAGATGTGGCGCGACACCGAGGTCTTGGTC
TCGGTCACGAGGCACTGGATGATCACGCCCAGGTACTTGTTCTGCACCAGCTTGAACGACTTCGGGTCCA
CGTTCTTGATGTCCGAGAAGCGGCCGCAGTTGATGAAGGTGGCCAGGAACAGGAACTGGTACAGGGTCTT
GGTCTTGGTGAAGCGCGAGGTGTACTCGAACGAGTTCAGGATCTTCTCGGTGATCTCCCAGATCGACTCG
CCCTCCGACAGCAGGGCCTTCAGCATCTTCTTCGAGTGCGAGTTGCCCTTGTCGGCCTCCTCCGACGACT
CGAACTGCAGCTGCAGCGACGACACGATGTCGGTGATGTCCGACTGGTGCTTCTGGCCGTTGTACGGGAT
GATGGTGAACTCCCAGGCCGGGATCAGCTTCTTCAGCGACGCCTCCAGGATGGTGGCCTTCTGGGTCTTG
TACTTGAACTGCAGCGACTTGTTCACGATGTCGAACGACAGCGAGTTCGAGATGATGGTGTTGTACGACA
TGAAGGTGGCGCGCTTGATGGCCGTGCCGTTGTGGGTGATCATCCAGCACAGGTAGGTCAGCTCGGCGGC
GCACGAGGCGATCTTCTCGCCCGACGGGCGCTCGAAGCGCTCCACGAACTGGCGCACCAGCACCTTCGGC
GGGGTCTTGCACAGGATGTCGAACTGCGGCATTATTAACCTCCTTTCTGTTAATTAAG
