>Addgene plasmid #32235 | pML597 | addgene partial sequence | sequence record 38909 | pBluescriptKS
TAGCTAAAGCTTATTTAAATTCAGATGCGGCGGTTGATGTACGACGACAGGTAGTCCAGCACCTCCTGCG
AGATGATGCCGTTCCAGGCCGGGTAGCGGATCGAGCCCTCGGCCGAGCCCTTCAGCTGCTCGATGTGCTG
CCACTCCTCGATCGGGTTGGTCTCGTCCTTCAGGGCGATCATCTCCTTCGAGATCGGGTCGTAGGCGTAG
TAGCGCGACACCAGGGCGAAGTAGTGGTCCGGGATGGCGGTGATCTGGTGGGTGTAGGTCGTCCGGGCCA
CGGCCGAGGCGCGCTTGTCCGACCAGTTGCCCACCACGTTGGTCAGCTCGGTCAGGCCCTTCATCGACAG
GAACGAGGTCATCAGGTGGCGGCCGATGTGCGACTTCGGGCCGTTCTTGATGGCGAAGATCGGGTACGGG
GCGTTCTTCTTCAGGGCCTTGTTGTACGAGCGCACCAGGTTGTCCTTCAGCAGCTGGTACTCCTGCTTGT
TCGACGACGAGTTGCCGGTGCGGTTCACGCGCTTCAGCACCGGCTCCGAGTTCCGCAGGAACTCGTCCAG
GTACACCAGCGGGTCGATGCGGCCGCGCGCCGAGAAGAAGTAGATGTGGCGCGACACCGAGGTCTTGGTC
TCGGTCACGAGGCACTGGAT
